>Addgene plasmid #214198 | pFnCpfAb-apr | addgene full sequence | sequence record 431927 | Addgene NGS Result
AGCTTGGCTGTTTTGGCGGATGAGAGAAGATTTTCAGCCTGATACAGATTAAATCAGAACGCAGAAGCGG
TCTGATAAAACAGAATTTGCCTGGCGGCAGTAGCGCGGTGGTCCCACCTGACCCCATGCCGAACTCAGAA
GTGAAACGCCGTAGCGCCGATGGTAGTGTGGGGTCTCCCCATGCGAGAGTAGGGAACTGCCAGGCATCAA
ATAAAACGAAAGGCTCAGTCGAAAGACTGGGCCTTTCGTTTTATCTGTTGTTTGTCGGTGAACGCTCTCC
TGAGTAGGACAAATCCGCCGGGAGCGGATTTGAACGTTGCGAAGCAACGGCCCGGAGGGTGGCGGGCAGG
ACGCCCGCCATAAACTGCCAGGCATCAAATTAAGCAGAAGGCCATCCTGACGGATGGCCTTTTTGCGTTT
CTACAAACTCTTTTGTTTATTTTTCTAAATACATTCAAATATGTATCCGCTCATGAGACAATAACCCTGG
ATCCGGGCTTATCGACTGCACGGTGCACCAATGCTTCTGGCGTCAGGCAGCCATCGGAAGCTGTGGTATG
GCTGTGCAGGTCGTAAATCACTGCATAATTCGTGTCGCTCAAGGCGCACTCCCGTTCTGGATAATGTTTT
TTGCGCCGACATCATAACGGTTCTGGCAAATATTCTGAAATGAGCTGTTGACAATTAATCATCGGCTCGT
ATAATGTGTGGAATTGTGAGCGGATAACAATTTCACACAGGAAACAGAATTCATGTCCATCTACCAAGAG
TTTGTGAATAAATACTCCCTGTCCAAGACCCTCCGTTTTGAGCTGATCCCCCAAGGCAAGACCCTCGAAA
ACATCAAGGCACGCGGCCTCATCCTGGATGACGAAAAGCGCGCTAAGGATTACAAGAAGGCAAAGCAGAT
CATCGACAAGTACCACCAGTTCTTCATCGAAGAGATCCTGTCCTCCGTGTGCATCTCCGAGGACCTGCTC
CAGAACTACTCCGATGTCTACTTCAAGCTCAAGAAGTCCGATGACGATAACCTGCAGAAGGACTTCAAGT
CCGCTAAGGATACCATCAAGAAGCAGATCTCCGAATACATCAAGGATTCCGAGAAGTTCAAGAACCTCTT
CAACCAGAACCTGATCGACGCAAAGAAGGGCCAGGAATCCGATCTCATCCTGTGGCTCAAGCAGTCCAAG
GATAACGGCATCGAGCTCTTCAAGGCCAACTCCGACATCACCGACATCGATGAAGCTCTGGAGATCATCA
AGTCCTTCAAGGGCTGGACCACCTACTTCAAGGGCTTCCACGAAAACCGCAAGAACGTGTACTCCTCCAA
CGATATCCCAACCTCTATCATCTACCGCATCGTCGACGATAACCTGCCAAAGTTCCTCGAAAACAAGGCA
AAGTACGAGTCCCTGAAGGATAAGGCCCCAGAAGCTATCAACTACGAGCAGATCAAGAAGGACCTGGCCG
AAGAGCTCACCTTCGACATCGATTACAAGACCTCTGAAGTGAACCAGCGCGTCTTCTCCCTCGATGAAGT
GTTCGAGATCGCCAACTTCAACAACTACCTGAACCAGTCCGGCATCACCAAGTTCAACACCATCATCGGC
GGCAAGTTCGTCAACGGCGAAAACACCAAGCGCAAGGGCATCAACGAGTACATCAACCTCTACTCCCAGC
AGATCAACGATAAGACCCTGAAGAAGTACAAGATGTCCGTGCTCTTCAAGCAGATCCTGTCCGACACCGA
ATCCAAGTCCTTCGTCATCGACAAGCTGGAGGACGATTCCGATGTGGTCACCACCATGCAGTCCTTCTAC
GAACAGATCGCAGCCTTCAAGACCGTGGAAGAGAAGTCCATCAAGGAGACCCTCTCCCTGCTCTTCGACG
ATCTGAAGGCTCAGAAGCTGGATCTCTCCAAGATCTACTTCAAGAACGACAAGTCCCTGACCGATCTCTC
CCAGCAGGTCTTCGACGATTACTCCGTGATCGGCACCGCAGTCCTGGAATACATCACCCAGCAGATCGCC
CCAAAGAACCTCGATAACCCATCCAAGAAGGAACAGGAGCTGATCGCCAAGAAGACCGAAAAGGCTAAGT
ACCTGTCCCTCGAGACCATCAAGCTGGCTCTCGAAGAGTTCAACAAGCACCGCGACATCGATAAGCAGTG
CCGCTTCGAAGAGATCCTCGCAAACTTCGCTGCAATCCCAATGATCTTCGACGAAATCGCACAGAACAAG
GATAACCTGGCCCAGATCTCCATCAAGTACCAGAACCAGGGCAAGAAGGATCTGCTCCAGGCCTCCGCTG
AGGACGATGTGAAGGCAATCAAGGACCTGCTCGATCAGACCAACAACCTGCTCCACAAGCTGAAGATCTT
CCACATCTCCCAGTCCGAAGACAAGGCCAACATCCTCGACAAGGATGAGCACTTCTACCTGGTGTTCGAA
GAGTGCTACTTCGAACTCGCTAACATCGTCCCACTGTACAACAAGATCCGCAACTACATCACCCAGAAGC
CATACTCCGATGAAAAGTTCAAGCTCAACTTCGAGAACTCCACCCTGGCAAACGGCTGGGACAAGAACAA
GGAACCAGATAACACCGCCATCCTCTTCATCAAGGACGATAAGTACTACCTGGGCGTGATGAACAAGAAG
AACAACAAGATCTTCGACGATAAGGCCATCAAGGAAAACAAGGGCGAGGGCTACAAGAAGATCGTGTACA
AGCTGCTCCCAGGCGCTAACAAGATGCTCCCAAAGGTCTTCTTCTCCGCAAAGTCCATCAAGTTCTACAA
CCCATCCGAAGATATCCTGCGCATCCGCAACCACTCCACCCACACCAAGAACGGCTCCCCACAGAAGGGC
TACGAAAAGTTCGAGTTCAACATCGAAGACTGCCGCAAGTTCATCGATTTCTACAAGCAGTCCATCTCCA
AGCACCCAGAGTGGAAGGACTTCGGCTTCCGCTTCTCCGATACCCAGCGCTACAACTCCATCGATGAATT
CTACCGCGAAGTGGAGAACCAGGGCTACAAGCTGACCTTCGAAAACATCTCCGAGTCCTACATCGATTCC
GTGGTCAACCAGGGCAAGCTGTACCTCTTCCAGATCTACAACAAGGACTTCTCCGCTTACTCCAAGGGCC
GCCCAAACCTGCACACCCTCTACTGGAAGGCACTCTTCGACGAACGCAACCTGCAGGATGTGGTCTACAA
GCTCAACGGCGAAGCAGAGCTGTTCTACCGCAAGCAGTCCATCCCAAAGAAGATCACCCACCCAGCCAAG
GAAGCAATCGCCAACAAGAACAAGGATAACCCAAAGAAGGAATCCGTGTTCGAGTACGACCTGATCAAGG
ATAAGCGCTTCACCGAGGACAAGTTCTTCTTCCACTGCCCAATCACCATCAACTTCAAGTCCTCCGGCGC
CAACAAGTTCAACGATGAAATCAACCTGCTCCTGAAGGAGAAGGCTAACGACGTGCACATCCTGTCCATC
GATCGCGGCGAACGCCACCTCGCCTACTACACCCTGGTCGACGGCAAGGGCAACATCATCAAGCAGGACA
CCTTCAACATCATCGGCAACGATCGCATGAAGACCAACTACCACGACAAGCTGGCCGCTATCGAGAAGGA
CCGCGATTCCGCTCGCAAGGATTGGAAGAAGATCAACAACATCAAGGAAATGAAGGAAGGCTACCTCTCC
CAGGTGGTCCACGAAATCGCTAAGCTGGTGATCGAGTACAACGCAATCGTGGTCTTCGAAGACCTGAACT
TCGGCTTCAAGCGCGGCCGCTTCAAGGTGGAGAAGCAGGTCTACCAGAAGCTGGAAAAGATGCTCATCGA
GAAGCTGAACTACCTCGTGTTCAAGGACAACGAATTCGATAAGACCGGCGGCGTCCTCCGTGCATACCAG
CTGACCGCCCCATTCGAGACCTTCAAGAAGATGGGCAAGCAGACCGGCATCATCTACTACGTGCCAGCTG
GCTTCACCTCTAAGATCTGCCCAGTGACCGGCTTCGTCAACCAGCTCTACCCAAAGTACGAATCCGTCTC
CAAGTCCCAGGAGTTCTTCTCCAAGTTCGACAAGATCTGCTACAACCTGGATAAGGGCTACTTCGAATTC
TCCTTCGACTACAAGAACTTCGGCGATAAGGCAGCCAAGGGCAAGTGGACCATCGCATCCTTCGGCTCCC
GCCTCATCAACTTCCGCAACTCCGACAAGAACCACAACTGGGATACCCGCGAAGTGTACCCAACCAAGGA
ACTGGAGAAGCTCCTGAAGGATTACTCCATCGAATACGGCCACGGCGAGTGCATCAAGGCTGCAATCTGC
GGCGAATCCGACAAGAAGTTCTTCGCAAAGCTGACCTCTGTGCTCAACACCATCCTGCAGATGCGCAACT
CCAAGACCGGCACCGAGCTGGATTACCTCATCTCCCCAGTGGCCGACGTCAACGGCAACTTCTTCGATTC
CCGCCAGGCTCCAAAGAACATGCCACAGGACGCTGATGCAAACGGCGCCTACCACATCGGTCTGAAGGGT
CTCATGCTCCTGGGTCGCATCAAGAACAACCAGGAAGGCAAGAAGCTGAATCTCGTCATTAAGAACGAAG
AATACTTTGAATTTGTCCAGAACCGCAATAACTAAGTCGACCTGCAGGCATGCGCAACTTTATGCCCATG
CAACAGAAACTATAAAAAATACAGAGAATGAAAAGAAACAGATAGATTTTTTAGTTCTTTAGGCCCGTAG
TCTGCAAATCCTTTTATGATTTTCTATCAAACAAAAGAGGAAAATAGACCAGTTGCAATCCAAACGAGAG
TCTAATAGAATGAGGTCGAAAAGTAAATCGCGCGGGTTTGTTACTGATAAAGCAGGCAAGACCTAAAATG
TGTAAAGGGCAAAGTGTATACTTTGGCGTCACCCCTTACATATTTTAGGTCTTTTTTTATTGTGCGTAAC
TAACTTGCCATCTTCAAACAGGAGGGCTGGAAGAAGCAGACCGCTAACACAGTACATAAAAAAGGAGACA
TGAACGATGAACATCAAAAAGTTTGCAAAACAAGCAACAGTATTAACCTTTACTACCGCACTGCTGGCAG
GAGGCGCAACTCAAGCGTTTGCGAAAGAAACGAACCAAAAGCCATATAAGGAAACATACGGCATTTCCCA
TATTACACGCCATGATATGCTGCAAATCCCTGAACAGCAAAAAAATGAAAAATATCAAGTTCCTGAGTTC
GATTCGTCCACAATTAAAAATATCTCTTCTGCAAAAGGCCTGGACGTTTGGGACAGCTGGCCATTACAAA
ACGCTGACGGCACTGTCGCAAACTATCACGGCTACCACATCGTCTTTGCATTAGCCGGAGATCCTAAAAA
TGCGGATGACACATCGATTTACATGTTCTATCAAAAAGTCGGCGAAACTTCTATTGACAGCTGGAAAAAC
GCTGGCCGCGTCTTTAAAGACAGCGACAAATTCGATGCAAATGATTCTATCCTAAAAGACCAAACACAAG
AATGGTCAGGTTCAGCCACATTTACATCTGACGGAAAAATCCGTTTATTCTACACTGATTTCTCCGGTAA
ACATTACGGCAAACAAACACTGACAACTGCACAAGTTAACGTATCAGCATCAGACAGCTCTTTGAACATC
AACGGTGTAGAGGATTATAAATCAATCTTTGACGGTGACGGAAAAACGTATCAAAATGTACAGCAGTTCA
TCGATGAAGGCAACTACAGCTCAGGCGACAACCATACGCTGAGAGATCCTCACTACGTAGAAGATAAAGG
CCACAAATACTTAGTATTTGAAGCAAACACTGGAACTGAAGATGGCTACCAAGGCGAAGAATCTTTATTT
AACAAAGCATACTATGGCAAAAGCACATCATTCTTCCGTCAAGAAAGTCAAAAACTTCTGCAAAGCGATA
AAAAACGCACGGCTGAGTTAGCAAACGGCGCTCTCGGTATGATTGAGCTAAACGATGATTACACACTGAA
AAAAGTGATGAAACCGCTGATTGCATCTAACACAGTAACAGATGAAATTGAACGCGCGAACGTCTTTAAA
ATGAACGGCAAATGGTATCTGTTCACTGACTCCCGCGGATCAAAAATGACGATTGACGGCATTACGTCTA
ACGATATTTACATGCTTGGTTATGTTTCTAATTCTTTAACTGGCCCATACAAGCCGCTGAACAAAACTGG
CCTTGTGTTAAAAATGGATCTTGATCCTAACGATGTAACCTTTACTTACTCACACTTCGCTGTACCTCAA
GCGAAAGGAAACAATGTCGTGATTACAAGCTATATGACAAACAGAGGATTCTACGCAGACAAACAATCAA
CGTTTGCGCCTAGCTTCCTGCTGAACATCAAAGGCAAGAAAACATCTGTTGTCAAAGACAGCATCCTTGA
ACAAGGACAATTAACAGTTAACAAATAAAAACGCAAAAGAAAATGCCGATTATGGTGCACTCTCAGTACA
ATCTGCTCTGATGCCGTATCGATACCGTCGACCTCGAGGGGGGGCCCGGTACCATCCCAATACGCGTCAA
TTCACGGATCCGGTTCATGTGCAGCTCCATCAGCAAAAGGGGATGATAAGTTTATCACCACCGACTATTT
GCAACAGTGCCGTTGATCGTGCTATGATCGACTGATGTCATCAGCGGTGGAGTGCAATGTCGTGCAATAC
GAATGGCGAAAAGCCGAGCTCATCGGTCAGCTTCTCAACCTTGGGGTTACCCCCGGCGGTGTGCTGCTGG
TCCACAGCTCCTTCCGTAGCGTCCGGCCCCTCGAAGATGGGCCACTTGGACTGATCGAGGCCCTGCGTGC
TGCGCTGGGTCCGGGAGGGACGCTCGTCATGCCCTCGTGGTCAGGTCTGGACGACGAGCCGTTCGATCCT
GCCACGTCGCCCGTTACACCGGACCTTGGAGTTGTCTCTGACACATTCTGGCGCCTGCCAAATGTAAAGC
GCAGCGCCCATCCATTTGCCTTTGCGGCAGCGGGGCCACAGGCAGAGCAGATCATCTCTGATCCATTGCC
CCTGCCACCTCACTCGCCTGCAAGCCCGGTCGCCCGTGTCCATGAACTCGATGGGCAGGTACTTCTCCTC
GGCGTGGGACACGATGCCAACACGACGCTGCATCTTGCCGAGTTGATGGCAAAGGTTCCCTATGGGGTGC
CGAGACACTGCACCATTCTTCAGGATGGCAAGTTGGTACGCGTCGATTATCTCGAGAATGACCACTGCTG
TGAGCGCTTTGCCTTGGCGGACAGGTGGCTCAAGGAGAAGAGCCTTCAGAAGGAAGGTCCAGTCGGTCAT
GCCTTTGCTCGGTTGATCCGCTCCCGCGACATTGTGGCGACAGCCCTGGGTCAACTGGGCCGAGATCCGT
TGATCTTCCTGCATCCGCCAGAGGCGGGATGCGAAGAATGCGATGCCGCTCGCCAGTCGATTGGCTGACT
GTCAGACCAAGTTTACTCATATATACTTTAGATTGATTTCTGAAAGCGACCAGGTGCTCGGCGTGGCAAG
ACTCGCAGCGAACCCGTAGAAAGCCATGCTCCAGCCGCCCGCATTGGAGAAATTCTTCAAATTCCCGTTG
CACATAGCCCGGCAATTCCTTTCCCTGCTCTGCCATAAGCGCAGCGAATGCCGGGTAATACTCGTCAACG
ATCTGATAGAGAAGGGTTTGCTCGGGTCGGTGGCTCTGGTAACGACCAGTATCCCGATCCCGGCTGGCCG
TCCTGGCCGCCACATGAGGCATGTTCCGCGTCCTTGCAATACTGTGTTTACATACAGTCTATCGCTTAGC
GGAAAGTTCTTTTACCCTCAGCCGAAATGCCTGCCGTTGCTAGACATTGCCAGCCAGTGCCCGTCACTCC
CGTACTAACTGTCACGAACCCCTGCAATAACTGTCACGCCCCCCTGCAATAACTGTCACGAACCCCTGCA
ATAACTGTCACGCCCCCAAACCTGCAAACCCAGCAGGGGCGGGGGCTGGCGGGGTGTTGGAAAAATCCAT
CCATGATTATCTAAGAATAATCCACTAGGCGCGGTTATCAGCGCCCTTGTGGGGCGCTGCTGCCCTTGCC
CAATATGCCCGGCCAGAGGCCGGATAGCTGGTCTATTCGCTGCGCTAGGCTACACACCGCCCCACCGCTG
CGCGGCAGGGGGAAAGGCGGGCAAAGCCCGCTAAACCCCACACCAAACCCCGCAGAAATACGCTGGAGCG
CTTTTAGCCGCTTTAGCGGCCTTTCCCCCTACCCGAAGGGTGGGGGCGCGTGTGCAGCCCCGCAGGGCCT
GTCTCGGTCGATCATTCAGCCCGGCTCATCCTTCTGGCGTGGCGGCAGACCGAACAAGGCGCGGTCGTGG
TCGCGTTCAAGGTACGCATCCATTGCCGCCATGAGCCGATCCTCCGGCCACTCGCTGCTGTTCACCTTGG
CCAAAATCATGGCCCCCACCAGCACCTTGCGCCTTGTTTCGTTCTTGCGCTCTTGCTGCTGTTCCCTTGC
CCGCACCCGCTGAATTTCGGCATTGATTCGCGCTCGTTGTTCTTCGAGCTTGGCCAGCCGATCCGCCGCC
TTGTTGCTCCCCTTAACCATCTTGACACCCCATTGTTAATGTGCTGTCTCGTAGGCTATCATGGAGGCAC
AGCGGCGGCAATCCCGACCCTACTTTGTAGGGGAGGGCGCACTTACCGGTTTCTCTTCGAGAAACTGGCC
TAACGGCCACCCTTCGGGCGGTGCGCTCTCCGAGGGCCATTGCATGGAGCCGAAAAGCAAAAGCAACAGC
GAGGCAGCATGGCGATTTATCACCTTACGGCGAAAACCGGCAGCAGGTCGGGCGGCCAATCGGCCAGGGC
CAAGGCCGACTACATCCAGCGCGAAGGCAAGTATGCCCGCGACATGGATGAAGTCTTGCACGCCGAATCC
GGGCACATGCCGGAGTTCGTCGAGCGGCCCGCCGACTACTGGGATGCTGCCGACCTGTATGAACGCGCCA
ATGGGCGGCTGTTCAAGGAGGTCGAATTTGCCCTGCCGGTCGAGCTGACCCTCGACCAGCAGAAGGCGCT
GGCGTCCGAGTTCGCCCAGCACCTGACCGGTGCCGAGCGCCTGCCGTATACGCTGGCCATCCATGCCGGT
GGCGGCGAGAACCCGCACTGCCACCTGATGATCTCCGAGCGGATCAATGACGGCATCGAGCGGCCCGCCG
CTCAGTGGTTCAAGCGGTACAACGGCAAGACCCCGGAGAAGGGCGGGGCACAGAAGACCGAAGCGCTCAA
GCCCAAGGCATGGCTTGAGCAGACCCGCGAGGCATGGGCCGACCATGCCAACCGGGCATTAGAGCGGGCT
GGCCACGACGCCCGCATTGACCACAGAACACTTGAGGCGCAGGGCATCGAGCGCCTGCCCGGTGTTCACC
TGGGGCCGAACGTGGTGGAGATGGAAGGCCGGGGCATCCGCACCGACCGGGCAGACGTGGCCCTGAACAT
CGACACCGCCAACGCCCAGATCATCGACTTACAGGAATACCGGGAGGCAATAGACCATGAACGCAATCGA
CAGAGTGAAGAAATCCAGAGGCATCAACGAGTTAGCGGAGCAGATCGAACCGCTGGCCCAGAGCATGGCG
ACACTGGCCGACGAAGCCCGGCAGGTCATGAGCCAGACCCAGCAGGCCAGCGAGGCGCAGGCGGCGGAGT
GGCTGAAAGCCCAGCGCCAGACAGGGGCGGCATGGGTGGAGCTGGCCAAAGAGTTGCGGGAGGTAGCCGC
CGAGGTGAGCAGCGCCGCGCAGAGCGCCCGGAGCGCGTCGCGGGGGTGGCACTGGAAGCTATGGCTAACC
GTGATGCTGGCTTCCATGATGCCTACGGTGGTGCTGCTGATCGCATCGTTGCTCTTGCTCGACCTGACGC
CACTGACAACCGAGGACGGCTCGATCTGGCTGCGCTTGGTGGCCCGATGAAGAACGACAGGACTTTGCAG
GCCATAGGCCGACAGCTCAAGGCCATGGGCTGTGAGCGCTTCGATATCGGCGTCAGGGACGCCACCACCG
GCCAGATGATGAACCGGGAATGGTCAGCCGCCGAAGTGCTCCAGAACACGCCATGGCTCAAGCGGATGAA
TGCCCAGGGCAATGACGTGTATATCAGGCCCGCCGAGCAGGAGCGGCATGGTCTGGTGCTGGTGGACGAC
CTCAGCGAGTTTGACCTGGATGACATGAAAGCCGAGGGCCGGGAGCCTGCCCTGGTAGTGGAAACCAGCC
CGAAGAACTATCAGGCATGGGTCAAGGTGGCCGACGCCGCAGGCGGTGAACTTCGGGGGCAGATTGCCCG
GACGCTGGCCAGCGAGTACGACGCCGACCCGGCCAGCGCCGACAGCCGCCACTATGGCCGCTTGGCGGGC
TTCACCAACCGCAAGGACAAGCACACCACCCGCGCCGGTTATCAGCCGTGGGTGCTGCTGCGTGAATCCA
AGGGCAAGACCGCCACCGCTGGCCCGGCGCTGGTGCAGCAGGCTGGCCAGCAGATCGAGCAGGCCCAGCG
GCAGCAGGAGAAGGCCCGCAGGCTGGCCAGCCTCGAACTGCCCGAGCGGCAGCTTAGCCGCCACCGGCGC
ACGGCGCTGGACGAGTACCGCAGCGAGATGGCCGGGCTGGTCAAGCGCTTCGGTGATGACCTCAGCAAGT
GCGACTTTATCGCCGCGCAGAAGCTGGCCAGCCGGGGCCGCAGTGCCGAGGAAATCGGCAAGGCCATGGC
CGAGGCCAGCCCAGCGCTGGCAGAGCGCAAGCCCGGCCACGAAGCGGATTACATCGAGCGCACCGTCAGC
AAGGTCATGGGTCTGCCCAGCGTCCAGCTTGCGCGGGCCGAGCTGGCACGGGCACCGGCACCCCGCCAGC
GAGGCATGGACAGGGGCGGGCCAGATTTCAGCATGTAGTGCTTGCGTTGGTACTCACGCCTGTTATACTA
TGAGTACTCACGCACAGAAGGGGGTTTTATGGAATACGAAAAAAGCGCTTCAGGGTCGGTCTACCTGATC
AAAAGTGACAAGGGCTATTGGTTGCCCGGTGGCTTTGGTTATACGTCAAACAAGGCCGAGGCTGGCCGCT
TTTCAGTCGCTGATATGGCCAGCCTTAACCTTGACGGCTGCACCTTGTCCTTGTTCCGCGAAGACAAGCC
TTTCGGCCCCGGCAAGTTTCTCGGTGACTGATATGAAAGACCAAAAGGACAAGCAGACCGGCGACCTGCT
GGCCAGCCCTGACGCTGTACGCCAAGCGCGATATGCCGAGCGCATGAAGGCCAAAGGGATGCGTCAGCGC
AAGTTCTGGCTGACCGACGACGAATACGAGGCGCTGCGCGAGTGCCTGGAAGAACTCAGAGCGGCGCAGG
GCGGGGGTAGTGACCCCGCCAGCGCCTAACCACCAACTGCCTGCAAAGGAGGCAATCAATGGCTACCCAT
AAGCCTATCAATATTCTGGAGGCGTTCGCAGCAGCGCCGCCACCGCTGGACTACGTTTTGCCCAACATGG
TGGCCGGTACGGTCGGGGCGCTGGTGTCGCCCGGTGGTGCCGGTAAATCCATGCTGGCCCTGCAACTGGC
CGCACAGATTGCAGGCGGGCCGGATCTGCTGGAGGTGGGCGAACTGCCCACCGGCCCGGTGATCTACCTG
CCCGCCGAAGACCCGCCCACCGCCATTCATCACCGCCTGCACGCCCTTGGGGCGCACCTCAGCGCCGAGG
AACGGCAAGCCGTGGCTGACGGCCTGCTGATCCAGCCGCTGATCGGCAGCCTGCCCAACATCATGGCCCC
GGAGTGGTTCGACGGCCTCAAGCGCGCCGCCGAGGGCCGCCGCCTGATGGTGCTGGACACGCTGCGCCGG
TTCCACATCGAGGAAGAAAACGCCAGCGGCCCCATGGCCCAGGTCATCGGTCGCATGGAGGCCATCGCCG
CCGATACCGGGTGCTCTATCGTGTTCCTGCACCATGCCAGCAAGGGCGCGGCCATGATGGGCGCAGGCGA
CCAGCAGCAGGCCAGCCGGGGCAGCTCGGTACTGGTCGATAACATCCGCTGGCAGTCCTACCTGTCGAGC
ATGACCAGCGCCGAGGCCGAGGAATGGGGTGTGGACGACGACCAGCGCCGGTTCTTCGTCCGCTTCGGTG
TGAGCAAGGCCAACTATGGCGCACCGTTCGCTGATCGGTGGTTCAGGCGGCATGACGGCGGGGTGCTCAA
GCCCGCCGTGCTGGAGAGGCAGCGCAAGAGCAAGGGGGTGCCCCGTGGTGAAGCCTAAGAACAAGCACAG
CCTCAGCCACGTCCGGCACGACCCGGCGCACTGTCTGGCCCCCGGCCTGTTCCGTGCCCTCAAGCGGGGC
GAGCGCAAGCGCAGCAAGCTGGACGTGACGTATGACTACGGCGACGGCAAGCGGATCGAGTTCAGCGGCC
CGGAGCCGCTGGGCGCTGATGATCTGCGCATCCTGCAAGGGCTGGTGGCCATGGCTGGGCCTAATGGCCT
AGTGCTTGGCCCGGAACCCAAGACCGAAGGCGGACGGCAGCTCCGGCTGTTCCTGGAACCCAAGTGGGAG
GCCGTCACCGCTGATGCCATGGTGGTCAAAGGTAGCTATCGGGCGCTGGCAAAGGAAATCGGGGCAGAGG
TCGATAGTGGTGGGGCGCTCAAGCACATACAGGACTGCATCGAGCGCCTTTGGAAGGTATCCATCATCGC
CCAGAATGGCCGCAAGCGGCAGGGGTTTCGGCTGCTGTCGGAGTACGCCAGCGACGAGGCGGACGGGCGC
CTGTACGTGGCCCTGAACCCCTTGATCGCGCAGGCCGTCATGGGTGGCGGCCAGCATGTGCGCATCAGCA
TGGACGAGGTGCGGGCGCTGGACAGCGAAACCGCCCGCCTGCTGCACCAGCGGCTGTGTGGCTGGATCGA
CCCCGGCAAAACCGGCAAGGCTTCCATAGATACCTTGTGCGGCTATGTCTGGCCGTCAGAGGCCAGTGGT
TCGACCATGCGCAAGCGCCGCCAGCGGGTGCGCGAGGCGTTGCCGGAGCTGGTCGCGCTGGGCTGGACGG
TAACCGAGTTCGCGGCGGGCAAGTACGACATCACCCGACCCAAGGCGGCAGGCTGACCCCCCCCACTCTA
TTGTAAACAAGACATTTTTATCTTTTATATTCAATGGCTTATTTTCCTGCTAATTGGTAATACCATGAAA
AATACCATGCTCAGAAAAGGCTTAACAATATTTTGAAAAATTGCCTACTGAGCGCTGCCGCACAGCTCCA
TAGGCCGCTTTCCTGGCTTTGCTTCCAGATGTATGCTCTTCTGCTCCCGAACGCCAGCAAGACGTAGCCC
AGCGCGTCGGCCAGCTTGCAATTCGCGCTAACTTACATTAATTGCGTTGCGCTCACTGCCCGCTTTCCAG
TCGGGAAACCTGTCGTGCCAGCTGCATTAATGAATCGGCCAACGCGCGGGGAGAGGCGGTTTGCGTATTG
GGCGCCAGGGTGGTTTTTCTTTTCACCAGTGAGACGGGCAACAGCTGATTGCCCTTCACCGCCTGGCCCT
GAGAGAGTTGCAGCAAGCGGTCCACGCTGGTTTGCCCCAGCAGGCGAAAATCCTGTTTGATGGTGGTTAA
CGGCGGGATATAACATGAGCTGTCTTCGGTATCGTCGTATCCCACTACCGAGATATCCGCACCAACGCGC
AGCCCGGACTCGGTAATGGCGCGCATTGCGCCCAGCGCCATCTGATCGTTGGCAACCAGCATCGCAGTGG
GAACGATGCCCTCATTCAGCATTTGCATGGTTTGTTGAAAACCGGACATGGCACTCCAGTCGCCTTCCCG
TTCCGCTATCGGCTGAATTTGATTGCGAGTGAGATATTTATGCCAGCCAGCCAGACGCAGACGCGCCGAG
ACAGAACTTAATGGGCCCGCTAACAGCGCGATTTGCTGGTGACCCAATGCGACCAGATGCTCCACGCCCA
GTCGCGTACCGTCTTCATGGGAGAAAATAATACTGTTGATGGGTGTCTGGTCAGAGACATCAAGAAATAA
CGCCGGAACATTAGTGCAGGCAGCTTCCACAGCAATGGCATCCTGGTCATCCAGCGGATAGTTAATGATC
AGCCCACTGACGCGTTGCGCGAGAAGATTGTGCACCGCCGCTTTACAGGCTTCGACGCCGCTTCGTTCTA
CCATCGACACCACCACGCTGGCACCCAGTTGATCGGCGCGAGATTTAATCGCCGCGACAATTTGCGACGG
CGCGTGCAGGGCCAGACTGGAGGTGGCAACGCCAATCAGCAACGACTGTTTGCCCGCCAGTTGTTGTGCC
ACGCGGTTGGGAATGTAATTCAGCTCCGCCATCGCCGCTTCCACTTTTTCCCGCGTTTTCGCAGAAACGT
GGCTGGCCTGGTTCACCACGCGGGAAACGGTCTGATAAGAGACACCGGCATACTCTGCGACATCGTATAA
CGTTACTGGTTTCACATTCACCACCCTGAATTGACTCTCTTCCGGGCGCTATCATGCCATACCGCGAAAG
GTTTTGCACCATTCGATGGTGTCAACGTAAATGCCGCTTCGCCTTCGCGCGCGAATTGCAAGCTGATCCG
GGCTTATCGACTGCACGGTGCACCAATGCTTCTGGCGTCAGGCAGCCATCGGAAGCTGTGGTATGGCTGT
GCAGGTCGTAAATCACTGCATAATTCGTGTCGCTCAAGGCGCACTCCCGTTCTGGATAATGTTTTTTGCG
CCGACATCATAACGGTTCTGGCAAATATTCTGAAATGAGCTGTTGACAATTAATCATCGGCTCGTATAAT
GTGTGGAATTGTGAGCGGATAACAATTTCACACAGGAAACAGAATTCGAGCTCGGTACCAGGAGGAAACG
ATGAATGCGCCAGTAAATGGAACACTTATTACTACACAGATTGCAAACGTTGCTGAAACTCTTGGCTTGG
TTAATGTTAATCCACAAGAGTTAAAGGAAACACTGATTCAAACAGCTTTCCGTACTGAAACACCTGCAAC
TGATGCACAAATGGCTTCTCTTTTGATTGTTGCTGGTCAATACAAGCTGAACCCATGGACCAAAGAGATT
TACGCTTTCCCAGATAAAAACAAAGGGATTATTCCAGTTGTTGGCGTGGATGGTTGGTCTCGAATCATTA
ATGGAAACTCTAATTTCAATGGTATGGAATTTAAGTTTTCTGAAAATATGGTTCAGATGGAAGGCGCGAA
AGTTGCTGCACCTGAATGGGTTGAATGCATTATCTATCGTAAAGATCGTGACCACCCTACTGTTGTTCGC
GAGTATTTAGCAGAGTGTTATCGTGCACCATTTAAGTCAAAAACTGGATATGTAGTTGAAGGACCATGGC
AGAGTCACCCTTCTCGCTTCTTGCGCCACAAAGCAACTATTCAGTGTGCACGCTTAGCCTTTGGTTTTGT
GGGTATTCATGATCAGGATGAAGCAGAACGTATCGCTGAAAGTGGACAAGCTATTAAGGATGTGACTAGT
GAAGTGCCAGAAGGCTACCAAGCCTTTGAAGATGAGCATTTGCCTACACTCAAATCAGAAGCTCAATACG
GCACTGAACGCTTGCAAGCTGCTTATGTGGCAATTCCAAAGGGAAATCTTAAAAAGCACCTTTGGGAAGT
TCACTCAATTAGCTTAAAAAAAATTGCTCAGTTTGCAGACCAAGCTTTACAGCGCCAAGGAGAAACATAT
GAACATTCTCCAGCGTAGTGAAGATTGGCATTCGGAACGCTGTGGGAAAGTCACAGCAAGCCGTGTAAAG
GATTTAAATGCAAAGCTCAATAAAGGAAAAGCTTTAAATGCATTGGGTTTAACTATTCTAGCTGAGCGCC
TCACTGGCGTTCAGAAGGAAATCTTCACTAACCAAGCTATGCAATGGGGTATCGATAACGAGCCTCATGC
AATAGCAGCTTATGAAAATGAAACGGGTAACTTTGTAGTAGGTACAGGTTTAATTGACCATCCTTTCATT
GAAATGTTCGGGGCTTCACCAGATGGGCTTGTGGGCGACAATGGGCAAATAGAAGTTAAGTGCCCAGATA
CTACAACACACTTGAACACCCTGCTGACCAAGCAAGTACCAGATGAGTACATTCCTCAAATAACTAGTCA
GTTGGCTTGTACTCGTCGTGAATGGTGTGACTTTGTGAGTTATGACCCACGTCTACCAGAAGGATTACAG
ATCATCATTATTCGTGTCTATGCCAAAGACCTAGCAATAGAAGCACTTGAGCAAGATGTTCGTAAGTTCA
ACAAAGCTATAGATGACGCAATTAAAACATTGAAGGTGGCAGCATGAGTCGACCTGCAGGCATGCA
Features (pLannotate 1.2.2; 30 found; start..end, strand, type, name):
     89..204     +  ncRNA          5S rRNA: Accession: RF00001 - 5S ribosomal RNA
    208..294     +  terminator     rrnB T1 terminator: Escherichia coli rrnB; transcription terminator T1 from the E. coli rrnB gene
    386..413     +  terminator     rrnB T2 terminator: transcription terminator T2 from the E. coli rrnB gene
    432..489     +  promoter       AmpR promoter (fragment): bla
    501..602     -  CDS            yciV (fragment): RNAAM_ECOLI - Also known as trpH From Escherichia coli (strain K12).
    678..706     +  promoter       tac promoter: strong E. coli promoter; hybrid between the trp and lac UV5 promoters
    710..732     +  protein_bind   lac operator (fragment): The lac repressor binds to the lac operator to inhibit transcription in E. coli. This inhibition can be relieved by adding lactose or isopropyl-β-D-thiogalactopyranoside (IPTG). lac repressor encoded by lacI
    753..4652    +  CDS            cas12a: CS12A_FRATN - Also known as cpf1 From Francisella tularensis subsp. novicida (strain U112).
   4655..4673    +  misc_feature   MCS (fragment): pUC18/19 multiple cloning site
   4674..5046    +  promoter       sacB promoter (fragment): sacR; sacB promoter and control region
   5047..6465    +  CDS            sacB: SACB_BACSU - Experimental evidence at protein level: Swiss-Prot protein existence level 1. From Bacillus subtilis (strain 168).
   6491..6526    -  misc_feature   bom (fragment): basis of mobility region from pBR322
   6527..6563    +  misc_feature   MCS (fragment): pBluescript multiple cloning site
   6685..7485    +  CDS            ApmR: aminoglycoside 3-N-acetyltransferase type IV ; aac(3)IV; confers resistance to apramycin (Paget and Davies, 1996)
   7925..8319    -  rep_origin     RSF1010 oriV: replication origin of the broad-host-range plasmid RSF1010; requires the RSF1010 RepA/B/C proteins for replication (Scholz et al., 1989)
   8349..8630    -  CDS            mobC: MOBC_ECOLX - Protein predicted: Swiss-Prot protein existence level 4. This protein is essential to promote the specific transfer of the plasmid in the presence of conjugative plasmids. From Escherichia coli.
   8661..8748    +  oriT           RSF1010 oriT: origin of transfer of the broad-host-range plasmid RSF1010 (Scholz et al., 1989)
   9577..9987    +  CDS            mobB: MOBB2_ECOLX - Protein predicted: Swiss-Prot protein existence level 4. This protein is essential to promote the specific transfer of the plasmid in the presence of conjugative plasmids. From Escherichia coli.
   9987..10958   +  CDS            RSF1010 RepB: replication protein B of the broad-host-range plasmid RSF1010 (Scholz et al., 1989); repB
  11401..11475   +  ncRNA          Plasmid R1162: Accession: RF00043 - R1162-like plasmid antisense RNA
  11469..12308   +  CDS            RSF1010 RepA: replication protein A of the broad-host-range plasmid RSF1010 (Scholz et al., 1989); repA
  12295..13146   +  CDS            RSF1010 RepC (fragment): replication protein C of the broad-host-range plasmid RSF1010 (Scholz et al., 1989); repC
  13423..14505   -  CDS            lacI: lac repressor; lacI; The lac repressor binds to the lac operator to inhibit transcription in E. coli. This inhibition can be relieved by adding lactose or isopropyl-β-D-thiogalactopyranoside (IPTG).
  14506..14583   -  promoter       lacIq promoter: lacI (mutant); In the lacIq allele, a single base change in the promoter boosts expression of the lacI gene about 10-fold.
  14636..14737   -  CDS            yciV (fragment): RNAAM_ECOLI - Also known as trpH From Escherichia coli (strain K12).
  14813..14841   +  promoter       tac promoter: strong E. coli promoter; hybrid between the trp and lac UV5 promoters
  14845..14867   +  protein_bind   lac operator (fragment): The lac repressor binds to the lac operator to inhibit transcription in E. coli. This inhibition can be relieved by adding lactose or isopropyl-β-D-thiogalactopyranoside (IPTG). lac repressor encoded by lacI
  14882..14899   +  misc_feature   MCS (fragment): pUC18/19 multiple cloning site
  14932..15537   +  CDS            bet (fragment): VBET_LAMBD - Also known as betA, red-beta, redB. Experimental evidence at protein level: Swiss-Prot protein existence level 1. Gene bet protein functions in general recombination and in the late, rolling-circle mode of lambda DNA replication. Has a function similar to that of E.coli recT. It is a single-stranded DNA binding protein that can promote renaturation of DNA. From Escherichia phage lambda (Bacteriophage lambda).
  16356..5       +  misc_feature   MCS (fragment) (across the origin): pUC18/19 multiple cloning site
