[The description below was written by a language model from this plasmid's Addgene catalogue record and pLannotate feature annotations shown in this document.]
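Description:
pFnCpfAb-apr is a 16.4 kb, low-copy, broad-host-range CRISPR plasmid built on the pMMB67EH backbone for genome editing in Acinetobacter baumannii. It replicates through the RSF1010 system: oriV together with the RepA, RepB and RepC replication proteins, which allow maintenance in E. coli and in a wide range of Gram-negative hosts. The RSF1010 oriT and the mobB and mobC genes make it mobilisable by conjugation when a helper transfer system is present. Selection is by apramycin, conferred by the aac(3)IV acetyltransferase gene. Only a fragment of the AmpR promoter from the parent backbone is annotated.

The plasmid carries two IPTG-inducible cassettes, each driven by a tac promoter with a lac operator and controlled by lacI expressed from the lacIq promoter. The first drives the full-length cas12a (FnCpf1) coding sequence from Francisella novicida U112, the RNA-guided nuclease that cuts the chromosomal target. The second drives the RecAb recombination system named in the catalogue entry. The automated annotation picks up only a partial match to lambda Bet in this region and leaves the following stretch, up to the rrnB T1/T2 terminators, unannotated. This is consistent with a Bet-like single-strand annealing protein and a partner function promoting homologous repair, though the record does not detail the components.

A sacB gene with its native promoter provides sucrose counterselection, which would allow the plasmid to be cured after editing. No crRNA array or repair template is annotated, so these are presumably supplied separately. The associated publication describes use of the system for large-fragment deletion and multiplex gene editing.
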