Addgene plasmid #214198: pFnCpfAb-apr
Purpose: Expresses FnCpf1 and RecAb recombination system for genome editing in Acinetobacter baumannii
Depositing lab: Yu Wang. Depositing organization: Jiangxi Agricultural University. Publication: The Development of a CRISPR-FnCpf1 System for Large-Fragment Deletion and Multiplex Gene Editing in Acinetobacter baumannii. Wang S, Ding Y, Rong H, Wang Y. Curr Issues Mol Biol. 2024 Jan 5;46(1):570-584. doi: 10.3390/cimb46010037. PubMed 38248339.
Backbone
  Vector backbone: pMMB67EH
  Total vector size (bp): 16376
  Vector type: CRISPR
Growth in bacteria
  Bacterial resistance: Apramycin, 25 μg/mL
  Growth temperature: 37°C
  Growth strain: DH5alpha
  Copy number: Low Copy
Gene/Insert
  Gene/Insert name: FnCpf1 (alt name: FnCas12a)
  Species: Francisella novicida U112
  Promoter: tac promoter
  Cloning method: Gibson Cloning
  Sequencing primers: 5′ tgagacaataaccctggatccGGGCTTATCGACTGCAC; 3′ agctgcacatgaaccggatccGTGAATTGACGCGTATTGGGATGG
Terms and licenses: Academic/Nonprofit Terms; Industry Terms: Not Available to Industry
How to cite: pFnCpfAb-apr was a gift from Yu Wang (Addgene plasmid # 214198 ; http://n2t.net/addgene:214198 ; RRID:Addgene_214198)
